>Addgene plasmid #104418 | p-dCas9-JMJD2A-S288G-T289G-Hygro | depositor full sequence | sequence record 197895 | Full Sequence
TGTATTTAGAAAAATAAACAAATAGGGGTTCCGCGCACATTTCCCCGAAAAGTGCCACCTGACGTCGACG
GGTATACAGACATGATAAGATACATTGATGAGTTTGGACAAACCACAACTAGAATGCAGTGAAAAAAATG
CTTTATTTGTGAAATTTGTGATGCTATTGCTTTATTTGTAACCATTATAAGCTGCAATAAACAAGTTGGG
GTGGGCGAAGAACTCTCGGCATCTACTCTATTCCTTTGCCCTCGGACGAGTGCTGGGGCGTCGGTTTCCA
CTATCGGCGAGTACTTCTACACAGCCATCGGTCCAGACGGCCGCGCTTCTGCGGGCGATTTGTGTACGCC
CGACAGTCCCGGCTCCGGATCGGACGATTGCGTCGCATCGACCCTGCGCCCAAGCTGCATCATCGAAATT
GCCGTCAACCAAGCTCTGATAGAGTTGGTCAAGACCAATGCGGAGCATATACGCCCGGAGCCGCGGCGAT
CCTGCAAGCTCCGGATGCCTCCGCTCGAAGTAGCGCGTCTGCTGCTCCATACAAGCCAACCACGGCCTCC
AGAAGAAGATGTTGGCGACCTCGTATTGGGAATCCCCGAACATCGCCTCGCTCCAGTCAATGACCGCTGT
TATGCGGCCATTGTCCGTCAGGACATTGTTGGAGCCGAAATCCGCGTGCACGAGGTGCCGGACTTCGGGG
CAGTCCTCGGCCCAAAGCATCAGCTCATCGAGAGCCTGCGCGACGGACGCACTGACGGTGTCGTCCATCA
CAGTTTGCCAGTGATACACATGGGGATCAGCAATCGCGCATATGAAATCACGCCATGTAGTGTATTGACC
GATTCCTTGCGGTCCGAATGGGCCGAACCCGCTCGTCTGGCTAAGATCGGCCGCAGCGATCGCATCCATG
GCCTCCGCGACCGGCTGCAGAACAGCGGGCAGTTCGGTTTCAGGCAGGTCTTGCAACGTGACACCCTGTG
CACGGCGGGAGATGCAATAGGTCAGGCTCTCGCTGAATTCCCCAATGTCAAGCACTTCCGGAATCGGGAG
CGCGGCCGATGCAAAGTGCCGATAAACATAACGATCTTTGTAGAAACCATCGGCGCAGCTATTTACCCGC
AGGACATATCCACGCCCTCCTACATCGAAGCTGAAAGCACGAGATTCTTCGCCCTCCGAGAGCTGCATCA
GGTCGGAGACGCTGTCGAACTTTTCGATCAGAAACTTCTCGACAGACGTCGCGGTGAGTTCAGGCTTTTT
CATGGTGGCGGGATGCAGGTCGAAAGGCCCGGAGATGAGGAAGAGGAGAACAGCGCGGCAGACGTGCGCT
TTTGAAGCGTGCAGAATGCCGGGCCTCCGGAGGACCTTCGGGCGCCCGCCCCGCCCCTGAGCCCGCCCCT
GAGCCCGCCCCCGGACCCACCCCTTCCCAGCCTCTGAGCCCAGAAAGCGAAGGAGCAAAGCTGCTATTGG
CCGCTGCCCCAAAGGCCTACCCGCTTCCATTGCTCAGCGGTGCTGTCCATCTGCACGAGACTAGTGAGAC
GTGCTACTTCCATTTGTCACGTCCTGCACGACGCGAGCTGCGGGGCGGGGGGGAACTTCCTGACTAGGGG
AGGAGTAGAAGGTGGCGCGAAGGGGCCACCAAAGAACGGAGCCGGTTGGCGCCTACCGGTGGATGTGGAA
TGTGTGCGAGGCCAGAGGCCACTTGTGTAGCGCCAAGTGCCCAGCGGGGCTGCTAAAGCGCATGCTCCAG
ACTGCCTTGGGAAAAGCGCCTCCCCTACCCGGTTGACATTGATTATTGACTAGTTATTAATAGTAATCAA
TTACGGGGTCATTAGTTCATAGCCCATATATGGAGTTCCGCGTTACATAACTTACGGTAAATGGCCCGCC
TGGCTGACCGCCCAACGACCCCCGCCCATTGACGTCAATAATGACGTATGTTCCCATAGTAACGCCAATA
GGGACTTTCCATTGACGTCAATGGGTGGAGTATTTACGGTAAACTGCCCACTTGGCAGTACATCAAGTGT
ATCATATGCCAAGTACGCCCCCTATTGACGTCAATGACGGTAAATGGCCCGCCTGGCATTATGCCCAGTA
CATGACCTTATGGGACTTTCCTACTTGGCAGTACATCTACGTATTAGTCATCGCTATTACCATGGTGATG
CGGTTTTGGCAGTACATCAATGGGCGTGGATAGCGGTTTGACTCACGGGGATTTCCAAGTCTCCACCCCA
TTGACGTCAATGGGAGTTTGTTTTGGCACCAAAATCAACGGGACTTTCCAAAATGTCGTAACAACTCCGC
CCCATTGACGCAAATGGGCGGTAGGCGTGTACGGTGGGAGGTCTATATAAGCAGAGCTGGTTTAGTGAAC
CGTCAGATCCGCTAGAGATCCGCGGCCGCTAATACGACTCACTATAGGGAGAGCCGCCACCATGGATAAA
AAGTATTCTATTGGTTTAGCCATCGGCACTAATTCCGTTGGATGGGCTGTCATAACCGATGAATACAAAG
TACCTTCAAAGAAATTTAAGGTGTTGGGGAACACAGACCGTCATTCGATTAAAAAGAATCTTATCGGTGC
CCTCCTATTCGATAGTGGCGAAACGGCAGAGGCGACTCGCCTGAAACGAACCGCTCGGAGAAGGTATACA
CGTCGCAAGAACCGAATATGTTACTTACAAGAAATTTTTAGCAATGAGATGGCCAAAGTTGACGATTCTT
TCTTTCACCGTTTGGAAGAGTCCTTCCTTGTCGAAGAGGACAAGAAACATGAACGGCACCCCATCTTTGG
AAACATAGTAGATGAGGTGGCATATCATGAAAAGTACCCAACGATTTATCACCTCAGAAAAAAGCTAGTT
GACTCAACTGATAAAGCGGACCTGAGGTTAATCTACTTGGCTCTTGCCCATATGATAAAGTTCCGTGGGC
ACTTTCTCATTGAGGGTGATCTAAATCCGGACAACTCGGATGTCGACAAACTGTTCATCCAGTTAGTACA
AACCTATAATCAGTTGTTTGAAGAGAACCCTATAAATGCAAGTGGCGTGGATGCGAAGGCTATTCTTAGC
GCCCGCCTCTCTAAATCCCGACGGCTAGAAAACCTGATCGCACAATTACCCGGAGAGAAGAAAAATGGGT
TGTTCGGTAACCTTATAGCGCTCTCACTAGGCCTGACACCAAATTTTAAGTCGAACTTCGACTTAGCTGA
AGATGCCAAATTGCAGCTTAGTAAGGACACGTACGATGACGATCTCGACAATCTACTGGCACAAATTGGA
GATCAGTATGCGGACTTATTTTTGGCTGCCAAAAACCTTAGCGATGCAATCCTCCTATCTGACATACTGA
GAGTTAATACTGAGATTACCAAGGCGCCGTTATCCGCTTCAATGATCAAAAGGTACGATGAACATCACCA
AGACTTGACACTTCTCAAGGCCCTAGTCCGTCAGCAACTGCCTGAGAAATATAAGGAAATATTCTTTGAT
CAGTCGAAAAACGGGTACGCAGGTTATATTGACGGCGGAGCGAGTCAAGAGGAATTCTACAAGTTTATCA
AACCCATATTAGAGAAGATGGATGGGACGGAAGAGTTGCTTGTAAAACTCAATCGCGAAGATCTACTGCG
AAAGCAGCGGACTTTCGACAACGGTAGCATTCCACATCAAATCCACTTAGGCGAATTGCATGCTATACTT
AGAAGGCAGGAGGATTTTTATCCGTTCCTCAAAGACAATCGTGAAAAGATTGAGAAAATCCTAACCTTTC
GCATACCTTACTATGTGGGACCCCTGGCCCGAGGGAACTCTCGGTTCGCATGGATGACAAGAAAGTCCGA
AGAAACGATTACTCCATGGAATTTTGAGGAAGTTGTCGATAAAGGTGCGTCAGCTCAATCGTTCATCGAG
AGGATGACCAACTTTGACAAGAATTTACCGAACGAAAAAGTATTGCCTAAGCACAGTTTACTTTACGAGT
ATTTCACAGTGTACAATGAACTCACGAAAGTTAAGTATGTCACTGAGGGCATGCGTAAACCCGCCTTTCT
AAGCGGAGAACAGAAGAAAGCAATAGTAGATCTGTTATTCAAGACCAACCGCAAAGTGACAGTTAAGCAA
TTGAAAGAGGACTACTTTAAGAAAATTGAATGCTTCGATTCTGTCGAGATCTCCGGGGTAGAAGATCGAT
TTAATGCGTCACTTGGTACGTATCATGACCTCCTAAAGATAATTAAAGATAAGGACTTCCTGGATAACGA
AGAGAATGAAGATATCTTAGAAGATATAGTGTTGACTCTTACCCTCTTTGAAGATCGGGAAATGATTGAG
GAAAGACTAAAAACATACGCTCACCTGTTCGACGATAAGGTTATGAAACAGTTAAAGAGGCGTCGCTATA
CGGGCTGGGGACGATTGTCGCGGAAACTTATCAACGGGATAAGAGACAAGCAAAGTGGTAAAACTATTCT
CGATTTTCTAAAGAGCGACGGCTTCGCCAATAGGAACTTTATGCAGCTGATCCATGATGACTCTTTAACC
TTCAAAGAGGATATACAAAAGGCACAGGTTTCCGGACAAGGGGACTCATTGCACGAACATATTGCGAATC
TTGCTGGTTCGCCAGCCATCAAAAAGGGCATACTCCAGACAGTCAAAGTAGTGGATGAGCTAGTTAAGGT
CATGGGACGTCACAAACCGGAAAACATTGTAATCGAGATGGCACGCGAAAATCAAACGACTCAGAAGGGG
CAAAAAAACAGTCGAGAGCGGATGAAGAGAATAGAAGAGGGTATTAAAGAACTGGGCAGCCAGATCTTAA
AGGAGCATCCTGTGGAAAATACCCAATTGCAGAACGAGAAACTTTACCTCTATTACCTACAAAATGGAAG
GGACATGTATGTTGATCAGGAACTGGACATAAACCGTTTATCTGATTACGACGTCGATGCCATTGTACCC
CAATCCTTTTTGAAGGACGATTCAATCGACAATAAAGTGCTTACACGCTCGGATAAGAACCGAGGGAAAA
GTGACAATGTTCCAAGCGAGGAAGTCGTAAAGAAAATGAAGAACTATTGGCGGCAGCTCCTAAATGCGAA
ACTGATAACGCAAAGAAAGTTCGATAACTTAACTAAAGCTGAGAGGGGTGGCTTGTCTGAACTTGACAAG
GCCGGATTTATTAAACGTCAGCTCGTGGAAACCCGCCAAATCACAAAGCATGTTGCACAGATACTAGATT
CCCGAATGAATACGAAATACGACGAGAACGATAAGCTGATTCGGGAAGTCAAAGTAATCACTTTAAAGTC
AAAATTGGTGTCGGACTTCAGAAAGGATTTTCAATTCTATAAAGTTAGGGAGATAAATAACTACCACCAT
GCGCACGACGCTTATCTTAATGCCGTCGTAGGGACCGCACTCATTAAGAAATACCCGAAGCTAGAAAGTG
AGTTTGTGTATGGTGATTACAAAGTTTATGACGTCCGTAAGATGATCGCGAAAAGCGAACAGGAGATAGG
CAAGGCTACAGCCAAATACTTCTTTTATTCTAACATTATGAATTTCTTTAAGACGGAAATCACTCTGGCA
AACGGAGAGATACGCAAACGACCTTTAATTGAAACCAATGGGGAGACAGGTGAAATCGTATGGGATAAGG
GCCGGGACTTCGCGACGGTGAGAAAAGTTTTGTCCATGCCCCAAGTCAACATAGTAAAGAAAACTGAGGT
GCAGACCGGAGGGTTTTCAAAGGAATCGATTCTTCCAAAAAGGAATAGTGATAAGCTCATCGCTCGTAAA
AAGGACTGGGACCCGAAAAAGTACGGTGGCTTCGATAGCCCTACAGTTGCCTATTCTGTCCTAGTAGTGG
CAAAAGTTGAGAAGGGAAAATCCAAGAAACTGAAGTCAGTCAAAGAATTATTGGGGATAACGATTATGGA
GCGCTCGTCTTTTGAAAAGAACCCCATCGACTTCCTTGAGGCGAAAGGTTACAAGGAAGTAAAAAAGGAT
CTCATAATTAAACTACCAAAGTATAGTCTGTTTGAGTTAGAAAATGGCCGAAAACGGATGTTGGCTAGCG
CCGGAGAGCTTCAAAAGGGGAACGAACTCGCACTACCGTCTAAATACGTGAATTTCCTGTATTTAGCGTC
CCATTACGAGAAGTTGAAAGGTTCACCTGAAGATAACGAACAGAAGCAACTTTTTGTTGAGCAGCACAAA
CATTATCTCGACGAAATCATAGAGCAAATTTCGGAATTCAGTAAGAGAGTCATCCTAGCTGATGCCAATC
TGGACAAAGTATTAAGCGCATACAACAAGCACAGGGATAAACCCATACGTGAGCAGGCGGAAAATATTAT
CCATTTGTTTACTCTTACCAACCTCGGCGCTCCAGCCGCATTCAAGTATTTTGACACAACGATAGATCGC
AAACGATACACTTCTACCAAGGAGGTGCTAGACGCGACACTGATTCACCAATCCATCACGGGATTATATG
AAACTCGGATAGATTTGTCACAGCTTGGGGGTGACGGATCCCCCAAGAAGAAGAGGAAAGTCTCGAGCGA
CTACAAAGACCATGACGGTGATTATAAAGATCATGACATCGATTACAAGGATGACGATGACAAGGCTGCA
GGAGGCGGAGGTAGCGCTTCTGAGTCTGAAACTCTGAATCCCAGTGCTAGGATAATGACCTTTTATCCAA
CTATGGAAGAGTTCCGAAACTTCAGTAGATACATTGCCTACATTGAATCCCAAGGAGCTCATCGGGCAGG
GCTAGCCAAGGTTGTTCCTCCAAAAGAGTGGAAGCCACGAGCATCCTATGATGACATTGATGATTTGGTC
ATTCCTGCCCCCATTCAACAGCTGGTGACGGGGCAGTCTGGCCTCTTTACTCAGTACAACATACAGAAGA
AAGCCATGACTGTTCGAGAGTTCCGCAAGATAGCCAATAGCGATAAGTACTGTACCCCACGCTATAGTGA
GTTTGAAGAGCTCGAGCGGAAATACTGGAAAAATCTTACATTCAATCCTCCAATCTATGGTGCAGATGTG
AATGGTACCCTCTATGAAAAGCATGTTGATGAGTGGAATATTGGCCGGCTGAGAACAATCCTGGACTTGG
TGGAAAAGGAGAGTGGGATCACCATTGAGGGTGTGAACACCCCATACCTGTACTTTGGCATGTGGAAGAC
ATCCTTTGCTTGGCACACTGAAGACATGGACCTCTACAGCATCAACTACCTGCACTTTGGAGAACCAAAG
TCCTGGTACTCTGTTCCACCTGAGCATGGAAAGCGGTTGGAACGCCTCGCCAAAGGCTTTTTCCCAGGAA
GTGCTCAAAGCTGTGAGGCATTTCTCCGCCACAAGATGACCCTGATTTCCCCGTTAATGCTGAAGAAATA
TGGAATTCCCTTTGACAAGGTGACTCAAGAGGCTGGAGAGTTTATGATCACTTTCCCTTATGGTTACCAT
GCCGGCTTTAACCATGGTTTTAACTGTGCGGAGGGTGGCAATTTTGCTACCCGTCGGTGGATTGAGTACG
GCAAGCAAGCTGTGCTGTGCTCCTGTAGAAAGGACATGGTGAAGATCTCCATGGATGTGTTTGTGAGAAA
GTTCCAGCCAGAAAGGTACAAACTTTGGAAAGCTGGGAAGGACAACACAGTTATTGACCATACTCTGCCC
ACGCCAGAAGCATGAAAACCCGCTGATCAGCCTCGACTGTGCCTTCTAGTTGCCAGCCATCTGTTGTTTG
CCCCTCCCCCGTGCCTTCCTTGACCCTGGAAGGTGCCACTCCCACTGTCCTTTCCTAATAAAATGAGGAA
ATTGCATCGCATTGTCTGAGTAGGTGTCATTCTATTCTGGGGGGTGGGGTGGGGCAGGACAGCAAGGGGG
AGGATTGGGAAGACAATAGCAGGCATGCTGGGGATGCGGTGGGCTCTATGGCTTCTGAGGCGGAAAGAAC
CAGCTGGGGCTCGATACCGTCGACCTCTAGCTAGAGCTTGGCGTAATCATGGTCATAGCTGTTTCCTGTG
TGAAATTGTTATCCGCTCACAATTCCACACAACATACGAGCCGGAAGCATAAAGTGTAAAGCCTAGGGTG
CCTAATGAGTGAGCTAACTCACATTAATTGCGTTGCGCTCACTGCCCGCTTTCCAGTCGGGAAACCTGTC
GTGCCAGCTGCATTAATGAATCGGCCAACGCGCGGGGAGAGGCGGTTTGCGTATTGGGCGCTCTTCCGCT
TCCTCGCTCACTGACTCGCTGCGCTCGGTCGTTCGGCTGCGGCGAGCGGTATCAGCTCACTCAAAGGCGG
TAATACGGTTATCCACAGAATCAGGGGATAACGCAGGAAAGAACATGTGAGCAAAAGGCCAGCAAAAGGC
CAGGAACCGTAAAAAGGCCGCGTTGCTGGCGTTTTTCCATAGGCTCCGCCCCCCTGACGAGCATCACAAA
AATCGACGCTCAAGTCAGAGGTGGCGAAACCCGACAGGACTATAAAGATACCAGGCGTTTCCCCCTGGAA
GCTCCCTCGTGCGCTCTCCTGTTCCGACCCTGCCGCTTACCGGATACCTGTCCGCCTTTCTCCCTTCGGG
AAGCGTGGCGCTTTCTCAATGCTCACGCTGTAGGTATCTCAGTTCGGTGTAGGTCGTTCGCTCCAAGCTG
GGCTGTGTGCACGAACCCCCCGTTCAGCCCGACCGCTGCGCCTTATCCGGTAACTATCGTCTTGAGTCCA
ACCCGGTAAGACACGACTTATCGCCACTGGCAGCAGCCACTGGTAACAGGATTAGCAGAGCGAGGTATGT
AGGCGGTGCTACAGAGTTCTTGAAGTGGTGGCCTAACTACGGCTACACTAGAAGGACAGTATTTGGTATC
TGCGCTCTGCTGAAGCCAGTTACCTTCGGAAAAAGAGTTGGTAGCTCTTGATCCGGCAAACAAACCACCG
CTGGTAGCGGTGGTTTTTTTGTTTGCAAGCAGCAGATTACGCGCAGAAAAAAAGGATCTCAAGAAGATCC
TTTGATCTTTTCTACGGGGTCTGACGCTCAGTGGAACGAAAACTCACGTTAAGGGATTTTGGTCATGAGA
TTATCAAAAAGGATCTTCACCTAGATCCTTTTAAATTAAAAATGAAGTTTTAAATCAATCTAAAGTATAT
ATGAGTAAACTTGGTCTGACAGTTACCAATGCTTAATCAGTGAGGCACCTATCTCAGCGATCTGTCTATT
TCGTTCATCCATAGTTGCCTGACTCCCCGTCGTGTAGATAACTACGATACGGGAGGGCTTACCATCTGGC
CCCAGTGCTGCAATGATACCGCGAGACCCACGCTCACCGGCTCCAGATTTATCAGCAATAAACCAGCCAG
CCGGAAGGGCCGAGCGCAGAAGTGGTCCTGCAACTTTATCCGCCTCCATCCAGTCTATTAATTGTTGCCG
GGAAGCTAGAGTAAGTAGTTCGCCAGTTAATAGTTTGCGCAACGTTGTTGCCATTGCTACAGGCATCGTG
GTGTCACGCTCGTCGTTTGGTATGGCTTCATTCAGCTCCGGTTCCCAACGATCAAGGCGAGTTACATGAT
CCCCCATGTTGTGCAAAAAAGCGGTTAGCTCCTTCGGTCCTCCGATCGTTGTCAGAAGTAAGTTGGCCGC
AGTGTTATCACTCATGGTTATGGCAGCACTGCATAATTCTCTTACTGTCATGCCATCCGTAAGATGCTTT
TCTGTGACTGGTGAGTACTCAACCAAGTCATTCTGAGAATAGTGTATGCGGCGACCGAGTTGCTCTTGCC
CGGCGTCAATACGGGATAATACCGCGCCACATAGCAGAACTTTAAAAGTGCTCATCATTGGAAAACGTTC
TTCGGGGCGAAAACTCTCAAGGATCTTACCGCTGTTGAGATCCAGTTCGATGTAACCCACTCGTGCACCC
AACTGATCTTCAGCATCTTTTACTTTCACCAGCGTTTCTGGGTGAGCAAAAACAGGAAGGCAAAATGCCG
CAAAAAAGGGAATAAGGGCGACACGGAAATGTTGAATACTCATACTCTTCCTTTTTCAATATTATTGAAG
CATTTATCAGGGTTATTGTCTCATGAGCGGATACATATTTGAA
Features (pLannotate 1.2.2; 19 found; start..end, strand, type, name):
     86..207     -  polyA_signal   SV40 poly(A) signal: SV40 polyadenylation signal
    238..1263    -  CDS            HygR: aminoglycoside phosphotransferase from E. coli; aph(4)-Ia; confers resistance to hygromycin
   1281..1780    -  promoter       PGK promoter: mouse phosphoglycerate kinase 1 promoter
   1785..2164    +  enhancer       CMV enhancer: human cytomegalovirus immediate early enhancer
   2165..2368    +  promoter       CMV promoter: human cytomegalovirus (CMV) immediate early promoter
   2410..2428    +  promoter       T7 promoter: promoter for bacteriophage T7 RNA polymerase
   2442..6545    +  CDS            Cas9 VQR: Streptococcus pyogenes Cas9 endonuclease with the D1135V/R1335Q/T1337R mutations has an altered recognition specificity for the protospacer adjacent motif (PAM) (Kleinstiver et al., 2015)
   6579..6644    +  CDS            3xFLAG: three tandem FLAG® epitope tags, followed by an enterokinase cleavage site
   6687..7700    +  CDS            KDM4E (fragment): KDM4E_HUMAN - Also known as KDM4DL. Experimental evidence at protein level: Swiss-Prot protein existence level 1. Histone demethylase that specifically demethylates 'Lys-9' of histone H3, thereby playing a central role in histone code. From Homo sapiens (Human).
   7737..7961    +  polyA_signal   bGH poly(A) signal: bovine growth hormone polyadenylation signal
   7965..7986    +  promoter       SV40 promoter (fragment): SV40 enhancer and early promoter
   7991..8007    +  misc_feature   MCS (fragment): pBluescript multiple cloning site
   8056..8072    -  protein_bind   lac operator: The lac repressor binds to the lac operator to inhibit transcription in E. coli. This inhibition can be relieved by adding lactose or isopropyl-β-D-thiogalactopyranoside (IPTG). lac repressor encoded by lacI
   8080..8110    -  promoter       lac promoter: promoter for the E. coli lac operon
   8125..8146    -  protein_bind   CAP binding site: CAP binding activates transcription in the presence of cAMP. E. coli catabolite activator protein
   8159..8251    -  CDS            lacI (fragment): lac repressor; lacI; The lac repressor binds to the lac operator to inhibit transcription in E. coli. This inhibition can be relieved by adding lactose or isopropyl-β-D-thiogalactopyranoside (IPTG).
   8434..9022    -  rep_origin     ori: high-copy-number ColE1/pMB1/pBR322/pUC origin of replication
   9193..10053   -  CDS            AmpR: β-lactamase; bla; confers resistance to ampicillin, carbenicillin, and related antibiotics
  10054..35      -  promoter       AmpR promoter (across the origin): bla
