>Addgene plasmid #104418 | p-dCas9-JMJD2A-S288G-T289G-Hygro | addgene full sequence | sequence record 204359 | Addgene NGS Result
CTTCTCGACAGACGTCGCGGTGAGTTCAGGCTTTTTCATGGTGGCGGGATGCAGGTCGAAAGGCCCGGAG
ATGAGGAAGAGGAGAACAGCGCGGCAGACGTGCGCTTTTGAAGCGTGCAGAATGCCGGGCCTCCGGAGGA
CCTTCGGGCGCCCGCCCCGCCCCNNNNNNNNCCCCTGAGCCCGCCCCCGGACCCACCCCTTCCCAGCCTC
TGAGCCCAGAAAGCGAAGGAGCAAAGCTGCTATTGGCCGCTGCCCCAAAGGCCTACCCGCTTCCATTGCT
CAGCGGTGCTGTCCATCTGCACGAGACTAGTGAGACGTGCTACTTCCATTTGTCACGTCCTGCACGACGC
GAGCTGCGGGGCGGGGGGGAACTTCCTGACTAGGGGAGGAGTAGAAGGTGGCGCGAAGGGGCCACCAAAG
AACGGAGCCGGTTGGCGCCTACCGGTGGATGTGGAATGTGTGCGAGGCCAGAGGCCACTTGTGTAGCGCC
AAGTGCCCAGCGGGGCTGCTAAAGCGCATGCTCCAGACTGCCTTGGGAAAAGCGCCTCCCCTACCCGGTT
GACATTGATTATTGACTAGTTATTAATAGTAATCAATTACGGGGTCATTAGTTCATAGCCCATATATGGA
GTTCCGCGTTACATAACTTACGGTAAATGGCCCGCCTGGCTGACCGCCCAACGACCCCCGCCCATTGACG
TCAATAATGACGTATGTTCCCATAGTAACGCCAATAGGGACTTTCCATTGACGTCAATGGGTGGAGTATT
TACGGTAAACTGCCCACTTGGCAGTACATCAAGTGTATCATATGCCAAGTACGCCCCCTATTGACGTCAA
TGACGGTAAATGGCCCGCCTGGCATTATGCCCAGTACATGACCTTATGGGACTTTCCTACTTGGCAGTAC
ATCTACGTATTAGTCATCGCTATTACCATGGTGATGCGGTTTTGGCAGTACATCAATGGGCGTGGATAGC
GGTTTGACTCACGGGGATTTCCAAGTCTCCACCCCATTGACGTCAATGGGAGTTTGTTTTGGCACCAAAA
TCAACGGGACTTTCCAAAATGTCGTAACAACTCCGCCCCATTGACGCAAATGGGCGGTAGGCGTGTACGG
TGGGAGGTCTATATAAGCAGAGCTGGTTTAGTGAACCGTCAGATCCGCTAGAGATCCGCGGCCGCTAATA
CGACTCACTATAGGGAGAGCCGCCACCATGGATAAAAAGTATTCTATTGGTTTAGCCATCGGCACTAATT
CCGTTGGATGGGCTGTCATAACCGATGAATACAAAGTACCTTCAAAGAAATTTAAGGTGTTGGGGAACAC
AGACCGTCATTCGATTAAAAAGAATCTTATCGGTGCCCTCCTATTCGATAGTGGCGAAACGGCAGAGGCG
ACTCGCCTGAAACGAACCGCTCGGAGAAGGTATACACGTCGCAAGAACCGAATATGTTACTTACAAGAAA
TTTTTAGCAATGAGATGGCCAAAGTTGACGATTCTTTCTTTCACCGTTTGGAAGAGTCCTTCCTTGTCGA
AGAGGACAAGAAACATGAACGGCACCCCATCTTTGGAAACATAGTAGATGAGGTGGCATATCATGAAAAG
TACCCAACGATTTATCACCTCAGAAAAAAGCTAGTTGACTCAACTGATAAAGCGGACCTGAGGTTAATCT
ACTTGGCTCTTGCCCATATGATAAAGTTCCGTGGGCACTTTCTCATTGAGGGTGATCTAAATCCGGACAA
CTCGGATGTCGACAAACTGTTCATCCAGTTAGTACAAACCTATAATCAGTTGTTTGAAGAGAACCCTATA
AATGCAAGTGGCGTGGATGCGAAGGCTATTCTTAGCGCCCGCCTCTCTAAATCCCGACGGCTAGAAAACC
TGATCGCACAATTACCCGGAGAGAAGAAAAATGGGTTGTTCGGTAACCTTATAGCGCTCTCACTAGGCCT
GACACCAAATTTTAAGTCGAACTTCGACTTAGCTGAAGATGCCAAATTGCAGCTTAGTAAGGACACGTAC
GATGACGATCTCGACAATCTACTGGCACAAATTGGAGATCAGTATGCGGACTTATTTTTGGCTGCCAAAA
ACCTTAGCGATGCAATCCTCCTATCTGACATACTGAGAGTTAATACTGAGATTACCAAGGCGCCGTTATC
CGCTTCAATGATCAAAAGGTACGATGAACATCACCAAGACTTGACACTTCTCAAGGCCCTAGTCCGTCAG
CAACTGCCTGAGAAATATAAGGAAATATTCTTTGATCAGTCGAAAAACGGGTACGCAGGTTATATTGACG
GCGGAGCGAGTCAAGAGGAATTCTACAAGTTTATCAAACCCATATTAGAGAAGATGGATGGGACGGAAGA
GTTGCTTGTAAAACTCAATCGCGAAGATCTACTGCGAAAGCAGCGGACTTTCGACAACGGTAGCATTCCA
CATCAAATCCACTTAGGCGAATTGCATGCTATACTTAGAAGGCAGGAGGATTTTTATCCGTTCCTCAAAG
ACAATCGTGAAAAGATTGAGAAAATCCTAACCTTTCGCATACCTTACTATGTGGGACCCCTGGCCCGAGG
GAACTCTCGGTTCGCATGGATGACAAGAAAGTCCGAAGAAACGATTACTCCATGGAATTTTGAGGAAGTT
GTCGATAAAGGTGCGTCAGCTCAATCGTTCATCGAGAGGATGACCAACTTTGACAAGAATTTACCGAACG
AAAAAGTATTGCCTAAGCACAGTTTACTTTACGAGTATTTCACAGTGTACAATGAACTCACGAAAGTTAA
GTATGTCACTGAGGGCATGCGTAAACCCGCCTTTCTAAGCGGAGAACAGAAGAAAGCAATAGTAGATCTG
TTATTCAAGACCAACCGCAAAGTGACAGTTAAGCAATTGAAAGAGGACTACTTTAAGAAAATTGAATGCT
TCGATTCTGTCGAGATCTCCGGGGTAGAAGATCGATTTAATGCGTCACTTGGTACGTATCATGACCTCCT
AAAGATAATTAAAGATAAGGACTTCCTGGATAACGAAGAGAATGAAGATATCTTAGAAGATATAGTGTTG
ACTCTTACCCTCTTTGAAGATCGGGAAATGATTGAGGAAAGACTAAAAACATACGCTCACCTGTTCGACG
ATAAGGTTATGAAACAGTTAAAGAGGCGTCGCTATACGGGCTGGGGACGATTGTCGCGGAAACTTATCAA
CGGGATAAGAGACAAGCAAAGTGGTAAAACTATTCTCGATTTTCTAAAGAGCGACGGCTTCGCCAATAGG
AACTTTATGCAGCTGATCCATGATGACTCTTTAACCTTCAAAGAGGATATACAAAAGGCACAGGTTTCCG
GACAAGGGGACTCATTGCACGAACATATTGCGAATCTTGCTGGTTCGCCAGCCATCAAAAAGGGCATACT
CCAGACAGTCAAAGTAGTGGATGAGCTAGTTAAGGTCATGGGACGTCACAAACCGGAAAACATTGTAATC
GAGATGGCACGCGAAAATCAAACGACTCAGAAGGGGCAAAAAAACAGTCGAGAGCGGATGAAGAGAATAG
AAGAGGGTATTAAAGAACTGGGCAGCCAGATCTTAAAGGAGCATCCTGTGGAAAATACCCAATTGCAGAA
CGAGAAACTTTACCTCTATTACCTACAAAATGGAAGGGACATGTATGTTGATCAGGAACTGGACATAAAC
CGTTTATCTGATTACGACGTCGATGCCATTGTACCCCAATCCTTTTTGAAGGACGATTCAATCGACAATA
AAGTGCTTACACGCTCGGATAAGAACCGAGGGAAAAGTGACAATGTTCCAAGCGAGGAAGTCGTAAAGAA
AATGAAGAACTATTGGCGGCAGCTCCTAAATGCGAAACTGATAACGCAAAGAAAGTTCGATAACTTAACT
AAAGCTGAGAGGGGTGGCTTGTCTGAACTTGACAAGGCCGGATTTATTAAACGTCAGCTCGTGGAAACCC
GCCAAATCACAAAGCATGTTGCACAGATACTAGATTCCCGAATGAATACGAAATACGACGAGAACGATAA
GCTGATTCGGGAAGTCAAAGTAATCACTTTAAAGTCAAAATTGGTGTCGGACTTCAGAAAGGATTTTCAA
TTCTATAAAGTTAGGGAGATAAATAACTACCACCATGCGCACGACGCTTATCTTAATGCCGTCGTAGGGA
CCGCACTCATTAAGAAATACCCGAAGCTAGAAAGTGAGTTTGTGTATGGTGATTACAAAGTTTATGACGT
CCGTAAGATGATCGCGAAAAGCGAACAGGAGATAGGCAAGGCTACAGCCAAATACTTCTTTTATTCTAAC
ATTATGAATTTCTTTAAGACGGAAATCACTCTGGCAAACGGAGAGATACGCAAACGACCTTTAATTGAAA
CCAATGGGGAGACAGGTGAAATCGTATGGGATAAGGGCCGGGACTTCGCGACGGTGAGAAAAGTTTTGTC
CATGCCCCAAGTCAACATAGTAAAGAAAACTGAGGTGCAGACCGGAGGGTTTTCAAAGGAATCGATTCTT
CCAAAAAGGAATAGTGATAAGCTCATCGCTCGTAAAAAGGACTGGGACCCGAAAAAGTACGGTGGCTTCG
ATAGCCCTACAGTTGCCTATTCTGTCCTAGTAGTGGCAAAAGTTGAGAAGGGAAAATCCAAGAAACTGAA
GTCAGTCAAAGAATTATTGGGGATAACGATTATGGAGCGCTCGTCTTTTGAAAAGAACCCCATCGACTTC
CTTGAGGCGAAAGGTTACAAGGAAGTAAAAAAGGATCTCATAATTAAACTACCAAAGTATAGTCTGTTTG
AGTTAGAAAATGGCCGAAAACGGATGTTGGCTAGCGCCGGAGAGCTTCAAAAGGGGAACGAACTCGCACT
ACCGTCTAAATACGTGAATTTCCTGTATTTAGCGTCCCATTACGAGAAGTTGAAAGGTTCACCTGAAGAT
AACGAACAGAAGCAACTTTTTGTTGAGCAGCACAAACATTATCTCGACGAAATCATAGAGCAAATTTCGG
AATTCAGTAAGAGAGTCATCCTAGCTGATGCCAATCTGGACAAAGTATTAAGCGCATACAACAAGCACAG
GGATAAACCCATACGTGAGCAGGCGGAAAATATTATCCATTTGTTTACTCTTACCAACCTCGGCGCTCCA
GCCGCATTCAAGTATTTTGACACAACGATAGATCGCAAACGATACACTTCTACCAAGGAGGTGCTAGACG
CGACACTGATTCACCAATCCATCACGGGATTATATGAAACTCGGATAGATTTGTCACAGCTTGGGGGTGA
CGGATCCCCCAAGAAGAAGAGGAAAGTCTCGAGCGACTACAAAGACCATGACGGTGATTATAAAGATCAT
GACATCGATTACAAGGATGACGATGACAAGGCTGCAGGAGGCGGAGGTAGCGCTTCTGAGTCTGAAACTC
TGAATCCCAGTGCTAGGATAATGACCTTTTATCCAACTATGGAAGAGTTCCGAAACTTCAGTAGATACAT
TGCCTACATTGAATCCCAAGGAGCTCATCGGGCAGGGCTAGCCAAGGTTGTTCCTCCAAAAGAGTGGAAG
CCACGAGCATCCTATGATGACATTGATGATTTGGTCATTCCTGCCCCCATTCAACAGCTGGTGACGGGGC
AGTCTGGCCTCTTTACTCAGTACAACATACAGAAGAAAGCCATGACTGTTCGAGAGTTCCGCAAGATAGC
CAATAGCGATAAGTACTGTACCCCACGCTATAGTGAGTTTGAAGAGCTCGAGCGGAAATACTGGAAAAAT
CTTACATTCAATCCTCCAATCTATGGTGCAGATGTGAATGGTACCCTCTATGAAAAGCATGTTGATGAGT
GGAATATTGGCCGGCTGAGAACAATCCTGGACTTGGTGGAAAAGGAGAGTGGGATCACCATTGAGGGTGT
GAACACCCCATACCTGTACTTTGGCATGTGGAAGACATCCTTTGCTTGGCACACTGAAGACATGGACCTC
TACAGCATCAACTACCTGCACTTTGGAGAACCAAAGTCCTGGTACTCTGTTCCACCTGAGCATGGAAAGC
GGTTGGAACGCCTCGCCAAAGGCTTTTTCCCAGGAAGTGCTCAAAGCTGTGAGGCATTTCTCCGCCACAA
GATGACCCTGATTTCCCCGTTAATGCTGAAGAAATATGGAATTCCCTTTGACAAGGTGACTCAAGAGGCT
GGAGAGTTTATGATCACTTTCCCTTATGGTTACCATGCCGGCTTTAACCATGGTTTTAACTGTGCGGAGG
GTGGCAATTTTGCTACCCGTCGGTGGATTGAGTACGGCAAGCAAGCTGTGCTGTGCTCCTGTAGAAAGGA
CATGGTGAAGATCTCCATGGATGTGTTTGTGAGAAAGTTCCAGCCAGAAAGGTACAAACTTTGGAAAGCT
GGGAAGGACAACACAGTTATTGACCATACTCTGCCCACGCCAGAAGCATGAAAACCCGCTGATCAGCCTC
GACTGTGCCTTCTAGTTGCCAGCCATCTGTTGTTTGCCCCTCCCCCGTGCCTTCCTTGACCCTGGAAGGT
GCCACTCCCACTGTCCTTTCCTAATAAAATGAGGAAATTGCATCGCATTGTCTGAGTAGGTGTCATTCTA
TTCTGGGGGGTGGGGTGGGGTAGGACAGCAAGGGGGAGGATTGGGAAGACAATAGCAGGCATGCTGGGGA
TGCGGTGGGCTCTATGGCTTCTGAGGCGGAAAGAACCAGCTGGGGCTCGATACCGTCGACCTCTAGCTAG
AGCTTGGCGTAATCATGGTCATAGCTGTTTCCTGTGTGAAATTGTTATCCGCTCACAATTCCACACAACA
TACGAGCCGGAAGCATAAAGTGTAAAGCCTAGGGTGCCTAATGAGTGAGCTAACTCACATTAATTGCGTT
GCGCTCACTGCCCGCTTTCCAGTCGGGAAACCTGTCGTGCCAGCTGCATTAATGAATCGGCCAACGCGCG
GGGAGAGGCGGTTTGCGTATTGGGCGCTCTTCCGCTTCCTCGCTCACTGACTCGCTGCGCTCGGTCGTTC
GGCTGCGGCGAGCGGTATCAGCTCACTCAAAGGCGGTAATACGGTTATCCACAGAATCAGGGGATAACGC
AGGAAAGAACATGTGAGCAAAAGGCCAGCAAAAGGCCAGGAACCGTAAAAAGGCCGCGTTGCTGGCGTTT
TTCCATAGGCTCCGCCCCCCTGACGAGCATCACAAAAATCGACGCTCAAGTCAGAGGTGGCGAAACCCGA
CAGGACTATAAAGATACCAGGCGTTTCCCCCTGGAAGCTCCCTCGTGCGCTCTCCTGTTCCGACCCTGCC
GCTTACCGGATACCTGTCCGCCTTTCTCCCTTCGGGAAGCGTGGCGCTTTCTCATAGCTCACGCTGTAGG
TATCTCAGTTCGGTGTAGGTCGTTCGCTCCAAGCTGGGCTGTGTGCACGAACCCCCCGTTCAGCCCGACC
GCTGCGCCTTATCCGGTAACTATCGTCTTGAGTCCAACCCGGTAAGACACGACTTATCGCCACTGGCAGC
AGCCACTGGTAACAGGATTAGCAGAGCGAGGTATGTAGGCGGTGCTACAGAGTTCTTGAAGTGGTGGCCT
AACTACGGCTACACTAGAAGAACAGTATTTGGTATCTGCGCTCTGCTGAAGCCAGTTACCTTCGGAAAAA
GAGTTGGTAGCTCTTGATCCGGCAAACAAACCACCGCTGGTAGCGGTGGTTTTTTTGTTTGCAAGCAGCA
GATTACGCGCAGAAAAAAAGGATCTCAAGAAGATCCTTTGATCTTTTCTACGGGGTCTGACGCTCAGTGG
AACGAAAACTCACGTTAAGGGATTTTGGTCATGAGATTATCAAAAAGGATCTTCACCTAGATCCTTTTAA
ATTAAAAATGAAGTTTTAAATCAATCTAAAGTATATATGAGTAAACTTGGTCTGACAGTTACCAATGCTT
AATCAGTGAGGCACCTATCTCAGCGATCTGTCTATTTCGTTCATCCATAGTTGCCTGACTCCCCGTCGTG
TAGATAACTACGATACGGGAGGGCTTACCATCTGGCCCCAGTGCTGCAATGATACCGCGAGACCCACGCT
CACCGGCTCCAGATTTATCAGCAATAAACCAGCCAGCCGGAAGGGCCGAGCGCAGAAGTGGTCCTGCAAC
TTTATCCGCCTCCATCCAGTCTATTAATTGTTGCCGGGAAGCTAGAGTAAGTAGTTCGCCAGTTAATAGT
TTGCGCAACGTTGTTGCCATTGCTACAGGCATCGTGGTGTCACGCTCGTCGTTTGGTATGGCTTCATTCA
GCTCCGGTTCCCAACGATCAAGGCGAGTTACATGATCCCCCATGTTGTGCAAAAAAGCGGTTAGCTCCTT
CGGTCCTCCGATCGTTGTCAGAAGTAAGTTGGCCGCAGTGTTATCACTCATGGTTATGGCAGCACTGCAT
AATTCTCTTACTGTCATGCCATCCGTAAGATGCTTTTCTGTGACTGGTGAGTACTCAACCAAGTCATTCT
GAGAATAGTGTATGCGGCGACCGAGTTGCTCTTGCCCGGCGTCAATACGGGATAATACCGCGCCACATAG
CAGAACTTTAAAAGTGCTCATCATTGGAAAACGTTCTTCGGGGCGAAAACTCTCAAGGATCTTACCGCTG
TTGAGATCCAGTTCGATGTAACCCACTCGTGCACCCAACTGATCTTCAGCATCTTTTACTTTCACCAGCG
TTTCTGGGTGAGCAAAAACAGGAAGGCAAAATGCCGCAAAAAAGGGAATAAGGGCGACACGGAAATGTTG
AATACTCATACTCTTCCTTTTTCAATATTATTGAAGCATTTATCAGGGTTATTGTCTCATGAGCGGATAC
ATATTTGAATGTATTTAGAAAAATAAACAAATAGGGGTTCCGCGCACATTTCCCCGAAAAGTGCCACCTG
ACGTCGACGGGTATACAGACATGATAAGATACATTGATGAGTTTGGACAAACCACAACTAGAATGCAGTG
AAAAAAATGCTTTATTTGTGAAATTTGTGATGCTATTGCTTTATTTGTAACCATTATAAGCTGCAATAAA
CAAGTTGGGGTGGGCGAAGAACTCTCGGCATCTACTCTATTCCTTTGCCCTCGGACGAGTGCTGGGGCGT
CGGTTTCCACTATCGGCGAGTACTTCTACACAGCCATCGGTCCAGACGGCCGCGCTTCTGCGGGCGATTT
GTGTACGCCCGACAGTCCCGGCTCCGGATCGGACGATTGCGTCGCATCGACCCTGCGCCCAAGCTGCATC
ATCGAAATTGCCGTCAACCAAGCTCTGATAGAGTTGGTCAAGACCAATGCGGAGCATATACGCCCGGAGC
CGCGGCGATCCTGCAAGCTCCGGATGCCTCCGCTCGAAGTAGCGCGTCTGCTGCTCCATACAAGCCAACC
ACGGCCTCCAGAAGAAGATGTTGGCGACCTCGTATTGGGAATCCCCGAACATCGCCTCGCTCCAGTCAAT
GACCGCTGTTATGCGGCCATTGTCCGTCAGGACATTGTTGGAGCCGAAATCCGCGTGCACGAGGTGCCGG
ACTTCGGGGCAGTCCTCGGCCCAAAGCATCAGCTCATCGAGAGCCTGCGCGACGGACGCACTGACGGTGT
CGTCCATCACAGTTTGCCAGTGATACACATGGGGATCAGCAATCGCGCATATGAAATCACGCCATGTAGT
GTATTGACCGATTCCTTGCGGTCCGAATGGGCCGAACCCGCTCGTCTGGCTAAGATCGGCCGCAGCGATC
GCATCCATGGCCTCCGCGACCGGCTGCAGAACAGCGGGCAGTTCGGTTTCAGGCAGGTCTTGCAACGTGA
CACCCTGTGCACGGCGGGAGATGCAATAGGTCAGGCTCTCGCTGAATTCCCCAATGTCAAGCACTTCCGG
AATCGGGAGCGCGGCCGATGCAAAGTGCCGATAAACATAACGATCTTTGTAGAAACCATCGGCGCAGCTA
TTTACCCGCAGGACATATCCACGCCCTCCTACATCGAAGCTGAAAGCACGAGATTCTTCGCCCTCCGAGA
GCTGCATCAGGTCGGAGACGCTGTCGAACTTTTCGATCAGAAA
Features (pLannotate 1.2.2; 19 found; start..end, strand, type, name):
     57..556     -  promoter       PGK promoter: mouse phosphoglycerate kinase 1 promoter
    561..940     +  enhancer       CMV enhancer: human cytomegalovirus immediate early enhancer
    941..1144    +  promoter       CMV promoter: human cytomegalovirus (CMV) immediate early promoter
   1186..1204    +  promoter       T7 promoter: promoter for bacteriophage T7 RNA polymerase
   1218..5321    +  CDS            Cas9 VQR: Streptococcus pyogenes Cas9 endonuclease with the D1135V/R1335Q/T1337R mutations has an altered recognition specificity for the protospacer adjacent motif (PAM) (Kleinstiver et al., 2015)
   5355..5420    +  CDS            3xFLAG: three tandem FLAG® epitope tags, followed by an enterokinase cleavage site
   5463..6476    +  CDS            KDM4E (fragment): KDM4E_HUMAN - Also known as KDM4DL. Experimental evidence at protein level: Swiss-Prot protein existence level 1. Histone demethylase that specifically demethylates 'Lys-9' of histone H3, thereby playing a central role in histone code. From Homo sapiens (Human).
   6513..6624    +  polyA_signal   bGH poly(A) signal: bovine growth hormone polyadenylation signal
   6741..6762    +  promoter       SV40 promoter (fragment): SV40 enhancer and early promoter
   6767..6783    +  misc_feature   MCS (fragment): pBluescript multiple cloning site
   6832..6848    -  protein_bind   lac operator: The lac repressor binds to the lac operator to inhibit transcription in E. coli. This inhibition can be relieved by adding lactose or isopropyl-β-D-thiogalactopyranoside (IPTG). lac repressor encoded by lacI
   6856..6886    -  promoter       lac promoter: promoter for the E. coli lac operon
   6901..6922    -  protein_bind   CAP binding site: CAP binding activates transcription in the presence of cAMP. E. coli catabolite activator protein
   6935..7027    -  CDS            lacI (fragment): lac repressor; lacI; The lac repressor binds to the lac operator to inhibit transcription in E. coli. This inhibition can be relieved by adding lactose or isopropyl-β-D-thiogalactopyranoside (IPTG).
   7210..7798    -  rep_origin     ori: high-copy-number ColE1/pMB1/pBR322/pUC origin of replication
   7969..8829    -  CDS            AmpR: β-lactamase; bla; confers resistance to ampicillin, carbenicillin, and related antibiotics
   8830..8934    -  promoter       AmpR promoter: bla
   8985..9106    -  polyA_signal   SV40 poly(A) signal: SV40 polyadenylation signal
   9137..39      -  CDS            HygR (across the origin): aminoglycoside phosphotransferase from E. coli; aph(4)-Ia; confers resistance to hygromycin
