[The description below was written by a language model from this plasmid's Addgene catalogue record and pLannotate feature annotations shown in this document.]
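Description:
p-dCas9-JMJD2A-S288G-T289G-Hygro is a mammalian expression and CRISPR plasmid of about 10.1 kb, built on the pMLM3705 backbone for transient expression of a nuclease-dead Cas9 fused to a mutated fragment of the human histone demethylase JMJD2A. It is propagated in E. coli through a high-copy ColE1/pUC-type origin with ampicillin selection (AmpR under its own bla promoter). The depositor added a hygromycin cassette for selecting transfected mammalian cells. This cassette consists of the mouse PGK promoter, the HygR gene and an SV40 polyadenylation signal, and it is oriented divergently from the main expression unit.

The payload is a single open reading frame driven by the CMV enhancer and promoter and terminated by the bGH polyadenylation signal, with a T7 promoter lying just upstream of the coding region. It encodes Streptococcus pyogenes Cas9, then a 3xFLAG epitope for detection, then residues 1–350 of JMJD2A carrying S288G and T289G substitutions introduced by PCR. The automated annotation labels the Cas9 region "Cas9 VQR" and the demethylase segment a KDM4E fragment. These are probably nearest-match calls, since the catalogue entry describes dCas9 and JMJD2A, a relative of KDM4E in the same H3K9 demethylase family. The "dJMJD2A" naming suggests the double mutant is meant as a catalytically inactive version, plausibly a control for guide-RNA-directed epigenome editing, but the record does not state the effect of the mutations. No guide RNA cassette is annotated, so a guide would have to be supplied separately. The two sequence records, depositor-supplied and sequencing-derived, have the same length and feature order and differ mainly in their start coordinate.
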