Addgene plasmid #104418: p-dCas9-JMJD2A-S288G-T289G-Hygro
Purpose: transient expression of dCas9-dJMJD2A fusion protein
Depositing lab: Stephan Beck. Depositing organization: University College London.
Backbone
  Vector backbone: pMLM3705
  Backbone manufacturer: Keith Joung (Addgene plasmid # 47754)
  Backbone size w/o insert (bp): 9075
  Vector type: Mammalian Expression, CRISPR
  Selectable markers: Hygromycin
Growth in bacteria
  Bacterial resistance: Ampicillin, 100 μg/mL
  Growth temperature: 37°C
  Growth strain: DH5alpha
  Copy number: High Copy
Gene/Insert
  Gene/Insert name: dJMJD2A
  Species: H. sapiens (human)
  Mutation: S288G-T289G
  Promoter: CMV promoter
  Cloning method: Gibson Cloning
Terms and licenses: Academic/Nonprofit Terms; Industry Terms: Not Available to Industry
Depositor comments: Backbone modification: added Hygromycin resistance cassette (PGK promoter and Hygromycin resistance gene from Addgene Plasmid 41721 (MSCVhygro- F-G9a), SV40 early polyadenylation signal from the pCDNA3.1 backbone of Addgene Plasmid 13820 (HDAC1 Flag). JMJD2A (a.a. 1-350) was from Addgene plasmid 38846 (JMJD2A). The S288G and T289G mutations were added by PCR.
How to cite: p-dCas9-JMJD2A-S288G-T289G-Hygro was a gift from Stephan Beck (Addgene plasmid # 104418 ; http://n2t.net/addgene:104418 ; RRID:Addgene_104418)
